>Addgene plasmid #14395 | pAG426GAL-ccdB-Cerulean | depositor full sequence | sequence record 8058 | Author sequence
GACGAAAGGGCCTCGTGATACGCCTATTTTTATAGGTTAATGTCATGATAATAATGGTTTCTTAGTATGA
TCCAATATCAAAGGAAATGATAGCATTGAAGGATGAGACTAATCCAATTGAGGAGTGGCAGCATATAGAA
CAGCTAAAGGGTAGTGCTGAAGGAAGCATACGATACCCCGCATGGAATGGGATAATATCACAGGAGGTAC
TAGACTACCTTTCATCCTACATAAATAGACGCATATAAGTACGCATTTAAGCATAAACACGCACTATGCC
GTTCTTCTCATGTATATATATATACAGGCAACACGCAGATATAGGTGCGACGTGAACAGTGAGCTGTATG
TGCGCAGCTCGCGTTGCATTTTCGGAAGCGCTCGTTTTCGGAAACGCTTTGAAGTTCCTATTCCGAAGTT
CCTATTCTCTAGAAAGTATAGGAACTTCAGAGCGCTTTTGAAAACCAAAAGCGCTCTGAAGACGCACTTT
CAAAAAACCAAAAACGCACCGGACTGTAACGAGCTACTAAAATATTGCGAATACCGCTTCCACAAACATT
GCTCAAAAGTATCTCTTTGCTATATATCTCTGTGCTATATCCCTATATAACCTACCCATCCACCTTTCGC
TCCTTGAACTTGCATCTAAACTCGACCTCTACATTTTTTATGTTTATCTCTAGTATTACTCTTTAGACAA
AAAAATTGTAGTAAGAACTATTCATAGAGTGAATCGAAAACAATACGAAAATGTAAACATTTCCTATACG
TAGTATATAGAGACAAAATAGAAGAAACCGTTCATAATTTTCTGACCAATGAAGAATCATCAACGCTATC
ACTTTCTGTTCACAAAGTATGCGCAATCCACATCGGTATAGAATATAATCGGGGATGCCTTTATCTTGAA
AAAATGCACCCGCAGCTTCGCTAGTAATCAGTAAACGCGGGAAGTGGAGTCAGGCTTTTTTTATGGAAGA
GAAAATAGACACCAAAGTAGCCTTCTTCTAACCTTAACGGACCTACAGTGCAAAAAGTTATCAAGAGACT
GCATTATAGAGCGCACAAAGGAGAAAAAAAGTAATCTAAGATGCTTTGTTAGAAAAATAGCGCTCTCGGG
ATGCATTTTTGTAGAACAAAAAAGAAGTATAGATTCTTTGTTGGTAAAATAGCGCTCTCGCGTTGCATTT
CTGTTCTGTAAAAATGCAGCTCAGATTCTTTGTTTGAAAAATTAGCGCTCTCGCGTTGCATTTTTGTTTT
ACAAAAATGAAGCACAGATTCTTCGTTGGTAAAATAGCGCTTTCGCGTTGCATTTCTGTTCTGTAAAAAT
GCAGCTCAGATTCTTTGTTTGAAAAATTAGCGCTCTCGCGTTGCATTTTTGTTCTACAAAATGAAGCACA
GATGCTTCGTTCAGGTGGCACTTTTCGGGGAAATGTGCGCGGAACCCCTATTTGTTTATTTTTCTAAATA
CATTCAAATATGTATCCGCTCATGAGACAATAACCCTGATAAATGCTTCAATAATATTGAAAAAGGAAGA
GTATGAGTATTCAACATTTCCGTGTCGCCCTTATTCCCTTTTTTGCGGCATTTTGCCTTCCTGTTTTTGC
TCACCCAGAAACGCTGGTGAAAGTAAAAGATGCTGAAGATCAGTTGGGTGCACGAGTGGGTTACATCGAA
CTGGATCTCAACAGCGGTAAGATCCTTGAGAGTTTTCGCCCCGAAGAACGTTTTCCAATGATGAGCACTT
TTAAAGTTCTGCTATGTGGCGCGGTATTATCCCGTATTGACGCCGGGCAAGAGCAACTCGGTCGCCGCAT
ACACTATTCTCAGAATGACTTGGTTGAGTACTCACCAGTCACAGAAAAGCATCTTACGGATGGCATGACA
GTAAGAGAATTATGCAGTGCTGCCATAACCATGAGTGATAACACTGCGGCCAACTTACTTCTGACAACGA
TCGGAGGACCGAAGGAGCTAACCGCTTTTTTGCACAACATGGGGGATCATGTAACTCGCCTTGATCGTTG
GGAACCGGAGCTGAATGAAGCCATACCAAACGACGAGCGTGACACCACGATGCCTGTAGCAATGGCAACA
ACGTTGCGCAAACTATTAACTGGCGAACTACTTACTCTAGCTTCCCGGCAACAATTAATAGACTGGATGG
AGGCGGATAAAGTTGCAGGACCACTTCTGCGCTCGGCCCTTCCGGCTGGCTGGTTTATTGCTGATAAATC
TGGAGCCGGTGAGCGTGGGTCTCGCGGTATCATTGCAGCACTGGGGCCAGATGGTAAGCCCTCCCGTATC
GTAGTTATCTACACGACGGGGAGTCAGGCAACTATGGATGAACGAAATAGACAGATCGCTGAGATAGGTG
CCTCACTGATTAAGCATTGGTAACTGTCAGACCAAGTTTACTCATATATACTTTAGATTGATTTAAAACT
TCATTTTTAATTTAAAAGGATCTAGGTGAAGATCCTTTTTGATAATCTCATGACCAAAATCCCTTAACGT
GAGTTTTCGTTCCACTGAGCGTCAGACCCCGTAGAAAAGATCAAAGGATCTTCTTGAGATCCTTTTTTTC
TGCGCGTAATCTGCTGCTTGCAAACAAAAAAACCACCGCTACCAGCGGTGGTTTGTTTGCCGGATCAAGA
GCTACCAACTCTTTTTCCGAAGGTAACTGGCTTCAGCAGAGCGCAGATACCAAATACTGTCCTTCTAGTG
TAGCCGTAGTTAGGCCACCACTTCAAGAACTCTGTAGCACCGCCTACATACCTCGCTCTGCTAATCCTGT
TACCAGTGGCTGCTGCCAGTGGCGATAAGTCGTGTCTTACCGGGTTGGACTCAAGACGATAGTTACCGGA
TAAGGCGCAGCGGTCGGGCTGAACGGGGGGTTCGTGCACACAGCCCAGCTTGGAGCGAACGACCTACACC
GAACTGAGATACCTACAGCGTGAGCTATGAGAAAGCGCCACGCTTCCCGAAGGGAGAAAGGCGGACAGGT
ATCCGGTAAGCGGCAGGGTCGGAACAGGAGAGCGCACGAGGGAGCTTCCAGGGGGAAACGCCTGGTATCT
TTATAGTCCTGTCGGGTTTCGCCACCTCTGACTTGAGCGTCGATTTTTGTGATGCTCGTCAGGGGGGCGG
AGCCTATGGAAAAACGCCAGCAACGCGGCCTTTTTACGGTTCCTGGCCTTTTGCTGGCCTTTTGCTCACA
TGTTCTTTCCTGCGTTATCCCCTGATTCTGTGGATAACCGTATTACCGCCTTTGAGTGAGCTGATACCGC
TCGCCGCAGCCGAACGACCGAGCGCAGCGAGTCAGTGAGCGAGGAAGCGGAAGAGCGCCCAATACGCAAA
CCGCCTCTCCCCGCGCGTTGGCCGATTCATTAATGCAGCTGGCACGACAGGTTTCCCGACTGGAAAGCGG
GCAGTGAGCGCAACGCAATTAATGTGAGTTACCTCACTCATTAGGCACCCCAGGCTTTACACTTTATGCT
TCCGGCTCCTATGTTGTGTGGAATTGTGAGCGGATAACAATTTCACACAGGAAACAGCTATGACCATGAT
TACGCCAAGCGCGCAATTAACCCTCACTAAAGGGAACAAAAGCTGGAGCTCTAGTACGGATTAGAAGCCG
CCGAGCGGGCGACAGCCCTCCGACGGAAGACTCTCCTCCGTGCGTCCTCGTCTTCACCGGTCGCGTTCCT
GAAACGCAGATGTGCCTCGCGCCGCACTGCTCCGAACAATAAAGATTCTACAATACTAGCTTTTATGGTT
ATGAAGAGGAAAAATTGGCAGTAACCTGGCCCCACAAACCTTCAAATTAACGAATCAAATTAACAACCAT
AGGATGATAATGCGATTAGTTTTTTAGCCTTATTTCTGGGGTAATTAATCAGCGAAGCGATGATTTTTGA
TCTATTAACAGATATATAAATGGAAAAGCTGCATAACCACTTTAACTAATACTTTCAACATTTTCAGTTT
GTATTACTTCTTATTCAAATGTCATAAAAGTATCAACAAAAAATTGTTAATATACCTCTATACTTTAACG
TCAAGGAGAAAAAACCCCGGATTCTAGAACTAGTGGATCCCCCATCACAAGTTTGTACAAAAAAGCTGAA
CGAGAAACGTAAAATGATATAAATATCAATATATTAAATTAGATTTTGCATAAAAAACAGACTACATAAT
ACTGTAAAACACAACATATCCAGTCACTATGGCGGCCGCATTAGGCACCCCAGGCTTTACACTTTATGCT
TCCGGCTCGTATAATGTGTGGATTTTGAGTTAGGATCCGTCGAGATTTTCAGGAGCTAAGGAAGCTAAAA
TGGAGAAAAAAATCACTGGATATACCACCGTTGATATATCCCAATGGCATCGTAAAGAACATTTTGAGGC
ATTTCAGTCAGTTGCTCAATGTACCTATAACCAGACCGTTCAGCTGGATATTACGGCCTTTTTAAAGACC
GTAAAGAAAAATAAGCACAAGTTTTATCCGGCCTTTATTCACATTCTTGCCCGCCTGATGAATGCTCATC
CGGAATTCCGTATGGCAATGAAAGACGGTGAGCTGGTGATATGGGATAGTGTTCACCCTTGTTACACCGT
TTTCCATGAGCAAACTGAAACGTTTTCATCGCTCTGGAGTGAATACCACGACGATTTCCGGCAGTTTCTA
CACATATATTCGCAAGATGTGGCGTGTTACGGTGAAAACCTGGCCTATTTCCCTAAAGGGTTTATTGAGA
ATATGTTTTTCGTCTCAGCCAATCCCTGGGTGAGTTTCACCAGTTTTGATTTAAACGTGGCCAATATGGA
CAACTTCTTCGCCCCCGTTTTCACCATGGGCAAATATTATACGCAAGGCGACAAGGTGCTGATGCCGCTG
GCGATTCAGGTTCATCATGCCGTCTGTGATGGCTTCCATGTCGGCAGAATGCTTAATGAATTACAACAGT
ACTGCGATGAGTGGCAGGGCGGGGCGTAAACGCCGCGTGGATCCGGCTTACTAAAAGCCAGATAACAGTA
TGCGTATTTGCGCGCTGATTTTTGCGGTATAAGAATATATACTGATATGTATACCCGAAGTATGTCAAAA
AGAGGTATGCTATGAAGCAGCGTATTACAGTGACAGTTGACAGCGACAGCTATCAGTTGCTCAAGGCATA
TATGATGTCAATATCTCCGGTCTGGTAAGCACAACCATGCAGAATGAAGCCCGTCGTCTGCGTGCCGAAC
GCTGGAAAGCGGAAAATCAGGAAGGGATGGCTGAGGTCGCCCGGTTTATTGAAATGAACGGCTCTTTTGC
TGACGAGAACAGGGGCTGGTGAAATGCAGTTTAAGGTTTACACCTATAAAAGAGAGAGCCGTTATCGTCT
GTTTGTGGATGTACAGAGTGATATTATTGACACGCCCGGGCGACGGATGGTGATCCCCCTGGCCAGTGCA
CGTCTGCTGTCAGATAAAGTCTCCCGTGAACTTTACCCGGTGGTGCATATCGGGGATGAAAGCTGGCGCA
TGATGACCACCGATATGGCCAGTGTGCCGGTCTCCGTTATCGGGGAAGAAGTGGCTGATCTCAGCCACCG
CGAAAATGACATCAAAAACGCCATTAACCTGATGTTCTGGGGAATATAAATGTCAGGCTCCCTTATACAC
AGCCAGTCTGCAGGTCGACCATAGTGACTGGATATGTTGTGTTTTACAGTATTATGTAGTCTGTTTTTTA
TGCAAAATCTAATTTAATATATTGATATTTATATCATTTTACGTTTCTCGTTCAGCTTTCTTGTACAAAG
TGGTGATGGGCTGCAGGAATTCGATATCAAGCTTAATGGTGAGCAAGGGCGAGGAGCTGTTCACCGGGGT
GGTGCCCATCCTGGTCGAGCTGGACGGCGACGTAAACGGCCACAAGTTCAGCGTGTCCGGCGAGGGCGAG
GGCGATGCCACCTACGGCAAGCTGACCCTGAAGTTCATCTGCACCACCGGCAAGCTGCCCGTGCCCTGGC
CCACCCTCGTGACCACCCTGACCTGGGGCGTGCAGTGCTTCGCCCGCTACCCCGACCACATGAAGCAGCA
CGACTTCTTCAAGTCCGCCATGCCCGAAGGCTACGTCCAGGAGCGCACCATCTTCTTCAAGGACGACGGC
AACTACAAGACCCGCGCCGAGGTGAAGTTCGAGGGCGACACCCTGGTGAACCGCATCGAGCTGAAGGGCA
TCGACTTCAAGGAGGACGGCAACATCCTGGGGCACAAGCTGGAGTACAACTACATCAGCGACAACGTCTA
TATCACCGCCGACAAGCAGAAGAACGGCATCAAGGCCAACTTCAAGATCCGCCACAACATCGAGGACGGC
AGCGTGCAGCTCGCCGACCACTACCAGCAGAACACCCCCATCGGCGACGGCCCCGTGCTGCTGCCCGACA
ACCACTACCTGAGCACCCAGTCCAAGCTGAGCAAAGACCCCAACGAGAAGCGCGATCACATGGTCCTGCT
GGAGTTCGTGACCGCCGCCGGGATCACTCTCGGCATGGACGAGCTGTACAAGTAACTCGAGTCATGTAAT
TAGTTATGTCACGCTTACATTCACGCCCTCCCCCCACATCCGCTCTAACCGAAAAGGAAGGAGTTAGACA
ACCTGAAGTCTAGGTCCCTATTTATTTTTTTATAGTTATGTTAGTATTAAGAACGTTATTTATATTTCAA
ATTTTTCTTTTTTTTCTGTACAGACGCGTGTACGCATGTAACATTATACTGAAAACCTTGCTTGAGAAGG
TTTTGGGACGCTCGAAGGCTTTAATTTGCGGCCGGTACCCAATTCGCCCTATAGTGAGTCGTATTACGCG
CGCTCACTGGCCGTCGTTTTACAACGTCGTGACTGGGAAAACCCTGGCGTTACCCAACTTAATCGCCTTG
CAGCACATCCCCCTTTCGCCAGCTGGCGTAATAGCGAAGAGGCCCGCACCGATCGCCCTTCCCAACAGTT
GCGCAGCCTGAATGGCGAATGGCGCG
[124 nt withheld, positions 7027-7150]
C
[91 nt withheld, positions 7152-7242]
A
[49 nt withheld, positions 7244-7292]
CCTTTGACGTTGGAGTCCACGTTCTTT
[37 nt withheld, positions 7320-7356]
ACCCTATCTCGGTCTATTCTTTTGATTTATAAGGGATTTTGCCGATTTCGGCCTATTGGTTAAAAAATGA
GCTGATTTAACAAAAATTTAACGCGAATTTTAACAAAATATTAACGTTTACAATTTCCTGATGCGGTATT
TTCTCCTTACGCATCTGTGCGGTATTTCACACCGCATAGGGTAATAACTGATATAATTAAATTGAAGCTC
TAATTTGTGAGTTTAGTATACATGCATTTACTTATAATACAGTTTTTTAGTTTTGCTGGCCGCATCTTCT
CAAATATGCTTCCCAGCCTGCTTTTCTGTAACGTTCACCCTCTACCTTAGCATCCCTTCCCTTTGCAAAT
AGTCCTCTTCCAACAATAATAATGTCAGATCCTGTAGAGACCACATCATCCACGGTTCTATACTGTTGAC
CCAATGCGTCTCCCTTGTCATCTAAACCCACACCGGGTGTCATAATCAACCAATCGTAACCTTCATCTCT
TCCACCCATGTCTCTTTGAGCAATAAAGCCGATAACAAAATCTTTGTCGCTCTTCGCAATGTCAACAGTA
CCCTTAGTATATTCTCCAGTAGATAGGGAGCCCTTGCATGACAATTCTGCTAACATCAAAAGGCCTCTAG
GTTCCTTTGTTACTTCTTCTGCCGCCTGCTTCAAACCGCTAACAATACCTGGGCCCACCACACCGTGTGC
ATTCGTAATGTCTGCCCATTCTGCTATTCTGTATACACCCGCAGAGTACTGCAATTTGACTGTATTACCA
ATGTCAGCAAATTTTCTGTCTTCGAAGAGTAAAAAATTGTACTTGGCGGATAATGCCTTTAGCGGCTTAA
CTGTGCCCTCCATGGAAAAATCAGTCAAGATATCCACATGTGTTTTTAGTAAACAAATTTTGGGACCTAA
TGCTTCAACTAACTCCAGTAATTCCTTGGTGGTACGAACATCCAATGAAGCACACAAGTTTGTTTGCTTT
TCGTGCATGATATTAAATAGCTTGGCAGCAACAGGACTAGGATGAGTAGCAGCACGTTCCTTATATGTAG
CTTTCGACATGATTTATCTTCGTTTCCTGCAGGTTTTTGTTCTGTGCAGTTGGGTTAAGAATACTGGGCA
ATTTCATGTTTCTTCAACACTACATATGCGTATATATACCAATCTAAGTCTGTGCTCCTTCCTTCGTTCT
TCCTTCTGTTCGGAGATTACCGAATCAAAAAAATTTCAAAGAAACCGAAATCAAAAAAAAGAATAAAAAA
AAAATGATGAATTGAATTGAAAAGCTGTGGTATGGTGCACTCTCAGTACAATCTGCTCTGATGCCGCATA
GTTAAGCCAGCCCCGACACCCGCCAACACCCGCTGACGCGCCCTGACGGGCTTGTCTGCTCCCGGCATCC
GCTTACAGACAAGCTGTGACCGTCTCCGGGAGCTGCATGTGTCAGAGGTTTTCACCGTCATCACCGAAAC
GCGCGA
Features (pLannotate 1.2.2; 29 found; start..end, strand, type, name):
     69..1411    +  rep_origin     2μ ori: yeast 2μ plasmid origin of replication
   1438..1542    +  promoter       AmpR promoter: bla
   1543..2403    +  CDS            AmpR: β-lactamase; bla; confers resistance to ampicillin, carbenicillin, and related antibiotics
   2574..3162    +  rep_origin     ori: high-copy-number ColE1/pMB1/pBR322/pUC origin of replication
   3345..3437    +  CDS            lacI (fragment): lac repressor; lacI; The lac repressor binds to the lac operator to inhibit transcription in E. coli. This inhibition can be relieved by adding lactose or isopropyl-β-D-thiogalactopyranoside (IPTG).
   3450..3471    +  protein_bind   CAP binding site: CAP binding activates transcription in the presence of cAMP. E. coli catabolite activator protein
   3486..3516    +  promoter       lac promoter: promoter for the E. coli lac operon
   3524..3540    +  protein_bind   lac operator: The lac repressor binds to the lac operator to inhibit transcription in E. coli. This inhibition can be relieved by adding lactose or isopropyl-β-D-thiogalactopyranoside (IPTG). lac repressor encoded by lacI
   3585..3603    +  promoter       T3 promoter: promoter for bacteriophage T3 RNA polymerase
   3627..4068    +  promoter       GAL1 promoter: S. cerevisiae GAL1; inducible promoter, regulated by Gal4
   4083..4103    +  misc_feature   MCS (fragment): pBluescript multiple cloning site
   4107..4231    +  protein_bind   attR1: mutant version of attR; recombination site for the Gateway® LR reaction LR Clonase™
   4256..4286    +  promoter       lac UV5 promoter: E. coli lac promoter with an "up" mutation
   4310..4339    +  promoter       cat promoter (fragment): promoter of the E. coli cat gene encoding chloramphenicol acetyltransferase
   4340..4999    +  CDS            CmR: chloramphenicol acetyltransferase; cat; confers resistance to chloramphenicol
   5181..5339    +  CDS            ccdA (fragment): CCDA_ECO57 - Also known as H, letA. Experimental evidence at protein level: Swiss-Prot protein existence level 1. Antitoxin component of a type II toxin-antitoxin (TA) system which inhibits the post-segregational killing (PSK) of plasmid-free cells, also referred to as a plasmid addiction system. Binds to and blocks the activity of CcdB; will also remove bound CcdB protein from the CcdB-GyrA complex by forming a CcdA-CcdB complex, a process termed rejuvenation. Functions as a transcriptional corepressor for the ccdAB operon, repression also requires CcdB (By similarity). From Escherichia coli
   5344..5646    +  CDS            ccdB: CCDB_ECOLI - Also known as G, letB, letD. Experimental evidence at protein level: Swiss-Prot protein existence level 1. Toxic component of a type II toxin-antitoxin (TA) system, functioning in plasmid maintainence. Responsible for the post- segregational killing (PSK) of plasmid-free cells, also referred to as a plasmid addiction system. Half-life of over 2 hours. Cell killing by CcdB is accompanied by filamentation, defects in chromosome and plasmid segregation, defects in cell division, formation of anucleate cells, decreased DNA synthesis and plasmid loss. Interferes with the activity of DN
   5690..5814    -  protein_bind   attR2: mutant version of attR; recombination site for the Gateway® LR reaction LR Clonase™
   5818..5845    +  misc_feature   MCS (fragment): pBluescript multiple cloning site
   5846..6565    +  CDS            mCerulean: enhanced monomeric variant of CFP (Rizzo et al., 2004) mammalian codon-optimized
   6572..6819    +  terminator     CYC1 terminator: S. cerevisiae CYC1; transcription terminator for CYC1
   6838..6856    -  promoter       T7 promoter: promoter for bacteriophage T7 RNA polymerase
   6864..7019    +  CDS            lacZα (fragment): LacZα fragment of β-galactosidase; lacZ fragment
   7027..7482    +  rep_origin     f1 ori (sequence partly withheld): f1 bacteriophage origin of replication; arrow indicates direction of (+) strand synthesis
   7483..7534    -  misc_feature   bom (fragment): basis of mobility region from pBR322
   7613..8416    -  CDS            URA3: orotidine-5'-phosphate decarboxylase, required for uracil biosynthesis; S. cerevisiae URA3; yeast auxotrophic marker, counterselectable with 5-fluoroorotic acid (5-FOA)
   8417..8632    -  promoter       URA3 promoter: S. cerevisiae URA3
   8647..8696    -  misc_feature   bom (fragment): basis of mobility region from pBR322
   8798..1       -  CDS            rop (fragment) (across the origin): Rop protein, which maintains plasmids at low copy number; rop
