[The description below was written by a language model from this plasmid's Addgene catalogue record and pLannotate feature annotations shown in this document.]
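Description:
pAG426GAL-ccdB-Cerulean is an empty Gateway destination vector for protein expression in Saccharomyces cerevisiae, built on the pRS426 backbone. It is an E. coli–yeast shuttle plasmid. In yeast it is maintained episomally through the 2μ origin of replication and selected by the URA3 auxotrophic marker, which can also be counterselected with 5-FOA. In bacteria it replicates from a high-copy ColE1/pUC-type origin and carries AmpR, and an f1 origin is also present. Remnants of the pBluescript-derived backbone, including lac regulatory elements, a lacZα fragment and T3 and T7 promoters, flank the expression cassette.

The expression cassette is driven by the Gal4-regulated, galactose-inducible GAL1 promoter and ends with the CYC1 terminator. Between them lies the Gateway cassette: attR1 and attR2 sites enclosing a chloramphenicol resistance gene (CmR) and the ccdB toxin gene. Directly downstream of attR2 is a Cerulean coding sequence, annotated as the monomeric cyan fluorescent variant mCerulean. In an LR Clonase reaction, an open reading frame from an entry clone replaces the CmR–ccdB segment. If the inserted gene lacks a stop codon and is in frame, it is expressed as a C-terminal Cerulean fusion. Because CcdB poisons DNA gyrase in ordinary E. coli strains, unrecombined vector is selected against after the reaction, and the empty vector itself must be propagated in a ccdB-tolerant strain under combined ampicillin and chloramphenicol selection.

The plasmid belongs to a suite of yeast Gateway vectors designed for high-throughput genetic analysis. It suits inducible, high-copy expression of fluorescently tagged proteins, for example in localization studies. The depositor notes that the full sequence is provided for reference only and may not match the plasmid exactly.
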