Addgene plasmid #14395: pAG426GAL-ccdB-Cerulean
Purpose: (Empty Backbone)
Depositing lab: Susan Lindquist. Depositing organization: Whitehead Institute for Biomedical Research. Publication: A suite of Gateway cloning vectors for high-throughput genetic analysis in Saccharomyces cerevisiae. Alberti S, Gitler AD, Lindquist S. Yeast. 2007 Oct . 24(10):913-9. 10.1002/yea.1502 PubMed 17583893.
Backbone
  Vector backbone: pRS426
  Vector type: Yeast Expression ; Gateway Destination
  Selectable markers: URA3
Growth in bacteria
  Bacterial resistance: Chloramphenicol and Ampicillin, 25 & 100 μg/mL
  Growth temperature: 37°C
  Growth strain: ccdB Survival
  Growth instructions: DB3.1, ccdB Survival
  Copy number: Unknown
Gene/Insert
  Gene/Insert name: None
  Tag / fusion protein: Cerulean (C terminal on backbone)
  Cloning method: Gateway Cloning
  Sequencing primers: 5′ GAL1
Terms and licenses: Academic/Nonprofit Terms; Industry Terms: Not Available to Industry
Depositor comments: Type of plasmid: 2-micron. This plasmid contains the Gateway technology from Invitrogen; Invitrogen requires purchasing of Gateway Clonase for carrying out the Gateway recombinational cloning reaction http://www.invitrogen.com Please note that the full plasmid sequence is provided as a reference only, and may not match the exact sequence of the plasmid.
How to cite: pAG426GAL-ccdB-Cerulean was a gift from Susan Lindquist (Addgene plasmid # 14395 ; http://n2t.net/addgene:14395 ; RRID:Addgene_14395)
