>Addgene plasmid #14395 | pAG426GAL-ccdB-Cerulean | addgene partial sequence | sequence record 21067 | 14395 with pRS_marker
TTTCATTCATCATTTTTTTTTTATTCTTTTTTTTGATTTCGGTTTCCTTGAAATTTTTTTGATTCGGTAA
TCTCCGAACAGAAGGAAGAACGAAGGAAGGAGCACAGACTTAGATTGGTATATATACGCATATGTAGTGT
TGAAGAAACATGAAATTGCCCAGTATTCTTAACCCAACTGCACAGAACAAAAACCTGCAGGAAACGAAGA
TAAATCATGTCGAAAGCTACATATAAGGAACGTGCTGCTACTCATCCTAGTCCTGTTGCTGCCAAGCTAT
TTAATATCATGCACGAAAAGCAAACAAACTTGTGTGCTTCATTGGATGTTCGTACCACCAAGGAATTACT
GGAGTTAGTTGAAGCATTAGGTCCCAAAATTTGTTTACTAAAAACACATGTGGATATCTTGACTGATTTT
TCCATGGAGGGCACAGTTAAGCCGCTAAAGGCATTATCCGCCAAGTACAATTTTTTACTCTTCGAAGACA
GAAAATTTGCTGACATTGGTAATACAGTCAAATTGCAGTACTCTGCGGGTGTATACAGAATAGCAGAATG
GGCAGACATTACGAATGCACACGGTGTGGTGGGCCCAGGTATTGTTAGCGGTTTGAAGCAGGCGGCAGAA
GAAGTAACAAAGGAACCTAGAGGCCTTTTGATGTTAGCAGAATTGTCATGCAAGGGCTCCC
