>Addgene plasmid #14395 | pAG426GAL-ccdB-Cerulean | addgene partial sequence | sequence record 21068 | 14395 with GW5
AAGCCTAGGGGTGCCTAATGCGGCCGCCATAGTGACTGGATATGTTGTGTTTTACAGTATTATGTAGTCT
GTTTTTTATGCAAAATCTAATTTAATATATTGATATTTATATCATTTTACGTTTCTCGTTCAGCTTTTTT
GTACAAACTTGTGATGGGGGATCCACTAGTTCTAGAATCCGGGGTTTTTTCTCCTTGACGTTAAAGTATA
GAGGTATATTAACAATTTTTTGTTGATACTTTTATTACATTTGAATAAGAAGTAATACAAACCGAAAATG
TTGAAAGTATTAGTTAAAGTGGTTATGCAGTTTTTGCATTTATATATCTGTTAATAGATCAAAAATCATC
GCTTCGCTGATTAATTACCCCAGAAATAAGGCTAAAAAACTAATCGCATTATCATCCTATGGTTGTTAAT
TTGATTCGTTCATTTGAAGGTTTGTGGGGCCAGGTTACTGCCAATTTTTCCTCTTCATAACCATAAAAGC
TAGTATTGTAGAATCTTTATTGTTCGGAGCAGTGCGGCGCGAGGCACATCTGCGTTTCAGGAACGCGACC
GGTGAAGACGAGGACGCACGGAGGAGAGTCTTCCTTCGGAGGGCTGTCACCCGCTCGGCGGCTTCTAATC
CGTACTAGAGCTCCAGCTTTTGTTCCCTTTAATGAGGGTTAATTGCGCGC
