>Addgene plasmid #14395 | pAG426GAL-ccdB-Cerulean | addgene partial sequence | sequence record 21069 | 14395 with GW3
GAGAAGTGGCTGATCTCAGCCACCGCGAAAATGACATCAAAAACGCCATTAACCTGATGTTCTGGGGAAT
ATAAATGTCAGGCTCCCTTATACACAGCCAGTCTGCAGGTCGACCATAGTGACTGGATATGTTGTGTTTT
ACAGTATTATGTAGTCTGTTTTTTATGCAAAATCTAATTTAATATATTGATATTTATATCATTTTACGTT
TCTCGTTCAGCTTTCTTGTACAAAGTGGTGATGGGCTGCAGGAATTCGATATCAAGCTTAATGGTGAGCA
AGGGCGAGGAGCTGTTCACCGGGGTGGTGCCCATCCTGGTCGAGCTGGACGGCGACGTAAACGGCCACAA
GTTCAGCGTGTCCGGCGAGGGCGAGGGCGATGCCACCTACGGCAAGCTGACCCTGAAGTTCATCTGCACC
ACCGGCAAGCTGCCCGTGCCCTGGCCCACCCTCGTGACCACCCTGACCTGGGGCGTGCAGTGCTTCGCCC
GCTACCCCGACCACATGAAACAGCACGACTTCTTCAAGTCCGCCATGCCCGAAGGCTACGTCCAGGAACG
CACCATCTTCTTCAAGGACGACGGCAACTAAAAGACCCGCGCCGAGGTGAAGTTCGAGGGCGACACCCTG
GTG
